Addgene plasmid #32171: LHP424-YCplac33-STE2-WT
Depositing lab: Linda Hicke. Depositing organization: Northwestern University.
Backbone
  Vector backbone: YCPlac33
  Vector type: Yeast Expression
  Selectable markers: URA3
Growth in bacteria
  Bacterial resistance: Ampicillin, 100 μg/mL
  Growth temperature: 37°C
  Growth strain: DH5alpha
  Copy number: Unknown
Gene/Insert
  Gene/Insert name: STE2
  Species: S. cerevisiae (budding yeast)
  Entrez Gene: STE2 (a.k.a. YFL026W)
  Promoter: STE2
  Cloning method: Restriction Enzyme; 5′ cloning site HindIII (unknown if destroyed); 3′ cloning site HindIII (unknown if destroyed)
  Sequencing primers: 5′ M13_puc_Fwd; 3′ M13_puc_Rev
Terms and licenses: Academic/Nonprofit Terms; Industry Terms: Not Available to Industry
Depositor comments: Wildtype STE2 ORF including 1100bp upstream of the start codon (from SalI site) and 200bp downstream of the stop codon (HindIII). The wildtype 1.6kB HindIII fragment encoding STE2 was subcloned from LHP123 into the HindIII site of YCplac33. The upstream promoter sequence was obtained by dropping out the 1260bp EcoRI (upstream)/PstI fragment and ligating in the 2kB EcoRI/PstI fragment from pJR3.
How to cite: LHP424-YCplac33-STE2-WT was a gift from Linda Hicke (Addgene plasmid # 32171 ; http://n2t.net/addgene:32171 ; RRID:Addgene_32171)
