[The description below was written by a language model from this plasmid's Addgene catalogue record.]
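Description:
LHP424-YCplac33-STE2-WT is a yeast expression plasmid built on YCplac33, a member of the YCplac series of E. coli–yeast shuttle vectors. YCplac33 is generally known as a centromeric (ARS/CEN) vector that is maintained at low copy in yeast, although the record lists only the backbone name and gives the bacterial copy number as unknown. Selection in Saccharomyces cerevisiae relies on the URA3 auxotrophic marker, which complements ura3 mutant hosts, and the plasmid is propagated in E. coli under ampicillin selection. No feature table accompanies the record, so the positions of the origins and markers cannot be described.

The insert is the wild-type S. cerevisiae STE2 gene (YFL026W), which encodes the G protein-coupled receptor for the alpha-factor mating pheromone. It is expressed from its own STE2 promoter rather than a heterologous one. According to the depositor notes, the cloned region spans about 1100 bp upstream of the start codon, beginning at a SalI site, through about 200 bp downstream of the stop codon, ending at a HindIII site. Construction took two steps: a 1.6 kb HindIII fragment encoding STE2 was subcloned into the HindIII site of the vector, and the upstream promoter region was then supplied by replacing a 1260 bp EcoRI/PstI fragment with a 2 kb EcoRI/PstI fragment from another plasmid. No epitope tags or reporters are recorded.

The record does not state an intended use. Native regulatory sequences on this type of backbone would suit near-physiological receptor expression, for example complementing an ste2 deletion or serving as the wild-type reference alongside mutant receptor alleles.
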