>Addgene plasmid #32171 | LHP424-YCplac33-STE2-WT | addgene partial sequence | sequence record 37906 | M13pUC-fwd 5'-CCCAGTCACGACGTTGTAAAACG-3'
CATTCCCCAAAGACCTTTCTGCATCCAATATCACCTGACCTTCATCTTTATGTTTTTCCACTGGTGTAAT
GTACTCTGTTGCATCATCAATAAGCAACTGGGACGCCAATAATTCATACCAACAATCTTTTCTTAATGAG
TTGTTTACAAACCCCAGAGGCCCTAAACCTATGTACCTCAAAGCTCGGACATCTTTTTTCTCTAATAACT
TTGATATAACTTTTCCTTTTTGTTCTTCTGCCTTTCCACTGTCACAACGAGAAAGTGATTCCAGATATGC
GTTATAACCTCCCCTTGTCAACGCGTCTTTGTCGTGGCTACTCTGATTAGTATGAAATAATGACCTTAAT
GGCATCGTATTTTGTTAATTGGCTTGTTCTATGTCATTTGCTAAATTTTCTCTTTATTTCTTTACTTTGC
CAATTCAAGATAATCTTCCCTTCCCAGAGAGAAAAAAGGAAAAATTTAGCTATGAAACCTCAATAAGCTT
TTTAATACACCAAAGATTCAAGATAAGAGCATAGAACGAACTGTAGAATAGTCCGGATATGTTATCCAAT
GCCTGCCAAAATGCATTGTCACACGCTGTAGTGCTCGAATAGGTGTTGCAATCCGTCAATATACGTCTTG
CTCTGTGGGTAAATGTCTCGTGCATTAAGACAGGCTAGTATAAACGAGAAGAAGTATCCTGCTTTGCAAT
GAAACAATAGTATCCGCTAAGAATTTAAGCAGGCCAACGTCCATACTGCTTAGGACCTGTGCCTGGCAAG
